>Addgene plasmid #146475 | pEYFP-N1-HsSmg6_H | addgene full sequence | sequence record 401032 | Addgene NGS Result
TAGTTATTAATAGTAATCAATTACGGGGTCATTAGTTCATAGCCCATATATGGAGTTCCGCGTTACATAA
CTTACGGTAAATGGCCCGCCTGGCTGACCGCCCAACGACCCCCGCCCATTGACGTCAATAATGACGTATG
TTCCCATAGTAACGCCAATAGGGACTTTCCATTGACGTCAATGGGTGGAGTATTTACGGTAAACTGCCCA
CTTGGCAGTACATCAAGTGTATCATATGCCAAGTACGCCCCCTATTGACGTCAATGACGGTAAATGGCCC
GCCTGGCATTATGCCCAGTACATGACCTTATGGGACTTTCCTACTTGGCAGTACATCTACGTATTAGTCA
TCGCTATTACCATGGTGATGCGGTTTTGGCAGTACATCAATGGGCGTGGATAGCGGTTTGACTCACGGGG
ATTTCCAAGTCTCCACCCCATTGACGTCAATGGGAGTTTGTTTTGGCACCAAAATCAACGGGACTTTCCA
AAATGTCGTAACAACTCCGCCCCATTGACGCAAATGGGCGGTAGGCGTGTACGGTGGGAGGTCTATATAA
GCAGAGCTGGTTTAGTGAACCGTCAGATCCGCTAGCCAACATGGCGGAAGGGCTGGAGCGTGTGCGGATC
TCCGCGTCGGAGCTGCGCGGGATCCTGGCTACTCTGGCCCCGCAGGCCGGGAGCAGAGAAAACATGAAGG
AATTAAAGGAGGCCAGGCCGCGCAAAGATAACAGGCGTCCAGATCTGGAAATCTATAAGCCTGGCCTTTC
TCGGCTAAGGAACAAGCCCAAAATCAAGGAACCCCCTGGGAGTGAGGAATTCAAAGATGAAATTGTTAAT
GACCGAGATTGCTCTGCTGTTGAAAATGGTACACAGCCCGTTAAAGATGTCTGCAAGGAACTGAACAACC
AAGAGCAGAATGGTCCTATAGACCCAGAAAATAATCGGGGACAAGAATCCTTTCCTAGGACTGCTGGACA
AGAGGATCGTAGTCTAAAAATTATCAAAAGAACAAAGAAACCCGACCTGCAGATCTATCAGCCTGGACGA
CGTTTGCAGACTGTTAGCAAAGAATCCGCCAGTCGGGTGGAGGAGGAAGAAGTCCTCAACCAGGTAGAAC
AACTGAGAGTAGAGGAAGATGAGTGTAGGGGAAATGTTGCGAAGGAGGAAGTTGCGAATAAACCAGACAG
GGCCGAGATAGAAAAGAGCCCAGGTGGTGGGAGAGTAGGGGCTGCAAAAGGAGAAAAAGGAAAGAGGATG
GGAAAAGGGGAGGGGGTGAGGGAAACCCACGACGACCCGGCCCGCGGGAGGCCGGGCTCCGCAAAGCGCT
ACTCCCGCTCAGACAAACGAAGGAATCGCTACCGCACGCGCAGCACCAGCTCAGCTGGCAGCAACAACAG
CGCTGAGGGAGCTGGCCTGACGGATAATGGATGTCGCCGCCGCCGACAGGATAGGACCAAGGAGAGGCCA
CCACTGAAGAAGCAAGTGTCTGTGTCCTCAACCGATTCCTTAGACGAGGACAGAATTGATGAGCCTGATG
GATTAGGACCCAGGAGAAGTTCAGAAAGGAAGAGACATTTAGAAAGAAACTGGTCTGGCCGTGGGGAGGG
TGAGCAGAAAACCAGTGCTAAAGAATATCGAGGCACTCTTCGTGTCACTTTCGATGCAGAAGCCATGAAC
AAAGAGTCTCCCATGGTGAGGTCAGCCAGGGATGATATGGATAGAGGAAAGCCTGACAAAGGCTTGAGCA
GTGGGGGCAAAGGCTCTGAGAAGCAGGAGTCCAAAAACCCGAAACAAGAACTTCGGGGTCGTGGTCGTGG
CATTCTGATTTTGCCTGCCCATACCACCCTATCTGTCAATTCAGCAGGTTCTCCAGAGTCCGCGCCTTTG
GGACCTCGGCTTTTGTTTGGATCTGGTAGTAAGGGATCTCGGAGTTGGGGCCGTGGAGGCACCACACGCC
GATTGTGGGACCCAAACAATCCTGATCAGAAACCTGCTCTAAAGACTCAGACGCCCCAGCTACATTTCTT
GGACACTGATGATGAAGTCAGCCCTACATCTTGGGGTGACTCACGCCAGGCTCAGGCATCTTACTATAAG
TTTCAAAACTCTGACAACCCCTATTATTACCCCCGGACACCAGGCCCTGCCTCCCAGTATCCCTATACGG
GCTATAACCCTCTACAGTACCCAGTGGGCCCTACGAATGGTGTGTACCCAGGGCCTTACTACCCAGGCTA
CCCGACTCCGTCAGGACAGTATGTGTGTAGCCCTCTACCTACCAGCACCATGAGTCCCGAGGAGGTAGAG
CAGCACATGAGGAACCTGCAGCAACAGGAGCTGCACAGGCTTCTCCGGGTGGCTGACAACCAGGAACTGC
AGCTCAGCAACCTGCTCTCCAGGGACCGCATCAGTCCGGAGGGCCTGGAGAAGATGGCGCAACTCAGAGC
TGAACTGCTGCAGCTATATGAGCGCTGTATTCTATTAGATATTGAGTTCTCTGATAATCAGAATGTGGAT
CAGATCCTGTGGAAGAATGCTTTCTATCAGGTGATTGAGAAGTTCAGGCAACTTGTCAAGGATCCGAATG
TTGAGAACCCAGAACAGATTCGGAACAGACTTTTGGAGCTCTTGGATGAGGGTAGTGACTTCTTTGATAG
TTTGCTTCAGAAGCTGCAGGTTACTTACAAGTTCAAACTGGAAGACTACATGGATGGTCTTGCCATTCGC
AGCAAGCCATTACGCAAGACAGTAAAATATGCCTTGATCAGTGCCCAGCGATGCATGATATGCCAAGGAG
ATATTGCTAGGTACCGGGAGCAAGCCAGTGATACAGCGAATTATGGGAAAGCACGCAGTTGGTACCTGAA
GGCCCAGCACATTGCTCCCAAGAATGGGCGCCCCTATAACCAGTTGGCTTTGCTGGCAGTGTATACGAGG
AGGAAGCTTGACGCTGTCTATTACTATATGCGCAGTTTAGCTGCCAGCAACCCTATCCTGACTGCCAAGG
AGAGTCTCATGAGCTTGTTTGAAGAGACCAAGCGGAAGGCAGAACAGATGGAAAAGAAGCAACATGAGGA
ATTTGACCTGAGCCCTGACCAGTGGCGGAAAGGAAAGAAGTCTACTTTCCGGCATGTTGGAGATGACACC
ACTCGCCTGGAGATCTGGATTCATCCATCCCATCCACGGTCTTCCCAGGGCACTGAGTCTGGGAAGGATT
CTGAGCAAGAGAATGGGCTGGGCAGCCTGAGTCCCAGTGATCTGAACAAAAGGTTCATCCTCAGTTTTCT
CCATGCCCATGGGAAGCTGTTTACCCGGATTGGGATGGAGACATTCCCTGCAGTGGCTGAGAAGGTCCTC
AAGGAGTTCCAGGTGTTACTGCAGCACAGCCCCTCTCCCATTGGAAGTACCCGCATGCTGCAGCTTATGA
CCATCAATATGTTTGCAGTACACAACTCCCAGCTGAAAGACTGCTTCTCGGAGGAGTGCCGCTCTGTGAT
CCAGGAACAAGCCGCAGCTCTGGGCTTGGCCATGTTTTCTCTACTGGTCCGCCGCTGCACCTGCTTACTT
AAGGAGTCCGCCAAAGCTCAGCTGTCCTCTCCTGAGGACCAGGATGACCAAGACGACATCAAGGTGTCTT
CCTTTGTCCCGGACCTGAAGGAGCTGCTCCCCAGTGTCAAAGTCTGGTCAGATTGGATGCTCGGCTACCC
GGACACCTGGAATCCTCCTCCCACATCCCTGGATCTGCCCTCGCATGTTGCTGTGGATGTATGGTCGACG
CTGGCTGATTTCTGTAACATACTGACTGCAGTGAATCAGTCTGAGGTGCCACTGTACAAGGACCCGGATG
ATGACCTCACCCTTCTTATCCTGGAAGAGGATCGGCTTCTCTCGGGCTTTGTCCCCTTGCTGGCTGCCCC
TCAGGACCCCTGCTACGTGGAGAAAACCTCGGATAAGGTTATTGCAGCTGACTGCAAAAGGGTCACAGTG
CTGAAGTATTTTCTGGAAGCCCTTTGTGGACAAGAAGAGCCTCTGCTGGCATTCAAGGGTGGAAAGTATG
TGTCAGTGGCACCCGTCCCAGACACCATGGGAAAGGAAATGGGAAGCCAAGAGGGAACACGACTGGAAGA
TGAGGAGGAGGATGTGGTGATTGAAGACTTTGAGGAAGATTCAGAGGCTGAAGGCAGCGGAGGCGAGGAT
GACATCAGGGAGCTTCGGGCCAAGAAGCTGGCTCTGGCCAGGAAGATAGCTGAGCAGCAGCGTCGCCAGG
AAAAGATCCAGGCTGTCCTGGAGGACCACAGTCAGATGAGGCAGATGGAGCTCGAAATCAGACCTTTGTT
CCTCGTACCAGACACCAACGGCTTCATTGACCACCTGGCCAGTCTGGCGCGGCTGCTGGAGAGCAGGAAG
TACATCCTGGTGGTGCCCCTCATCGTGATCAATGAGCTGGACGGCCTGGCCAAGGGGCAGGAGACAGACC
ACCGGGCTGGGGGCTACGCCCGTGTGGTACAAGAGAAGGCCCGCAAGTCCATCGAGTTCCTCGAGCAGCG
ATTCGAGAGTCGGGACTCTTGCCTGCGAGCCCTGACCAGCCGTGGCAATGAACTCGAATCCATCGCCTTC
CGCAGTGAGGACATCACTGGCCAGCTGGGTAACAACGATGATCTCATCCTGTCCTGCTGCCTCCACTACT
GCAAAGACAAGGCTAAGGACTTCATGCCCGCCAGCAAAGAGGAGCCAATCCGGCTACTGCGGGAGGTGGT
GCTGTTGACGGATGACCGGAACCTGCGTGTGAAGGCGCTCACAAGGAATGTTCCTGTACGGGACATCCCA
GCCTTCCTCACGTGGGCCCAGGTGGGCAAACCGGTCGCCACCATGGTGAGCAAGGGCGAGGAGCTGTTCA
CCGGGGTGGTGCCCATCCTGGTCGAGCTGGACGGCGACGTAAACGGCCACAAGTTCAGCGTGTCCGGCGA
GGGCGAGGGCGATGCCACCTACGGCAAGCTGACCCTGAAGTTCATCTGCACCACCGGCAAGCTGCCCGTG
CCCTGGCCCACCCTCGTGACCACCTTCGGCTACGGCCTGCAGTGCTTCGCCCGCTACCCCGACCACATGA
AGCAGCACGACTTCTTCAAGTCCGCCATGCCCGAAGGCTACGTCCAGGAGCGCACCATCTTCTTCAAGGA
CGACGGCAACTACAAGACCCGCGCCGAGGTGAAGTTCGAGGGCGACACCCTGGTGAACCGCATCGAGCTG
AAGGGCATCGACTTCAAGGAGGACGGCAACATCCTGGGGCACAAGCTGGAGTACAACTACAACAGCCACA
ACGTCTATATCATGGCCGACAAGCAGAAGAACGGCATCAAGGTGAACTTCAAGATCCGCCACAACATCGA
GGACGGCAGCGTGCAGCTCGCCGACCACTACCAGCAGAACACCCCCATCGGCGACGGCCCCGTGCTGCTG
CCCGACAACCACTACCTGAGCTACCAGTCCGCCCTGAGCAAAGACCCCAACGAGAAGCGCGATCACATGG
TCCTGCTGGAGTTCGTGACCGCCGCCGGGATCACTCTCGGCATGGACGAGCTGTACAAGTAAAGCGGCCG
CGACTCTAGATCATAATCAGCCATACCACATTTGTAGAGGTTTTACTTGCTTTAAAAAACCTCCCACACC
TCCCCCTGAACCTGAAACATAAAATGAATGCAATTGTTGTTGTTAACTTGTTTATTGCAGCTTATAATGG
TTACAAATAAAGCAATAGCATCACAAATTTCACAAATAAAGCATTTTTTTCACTGCATTCTAGTTGTGGT
TTGTCCAAACTCATCAATGTATCTTAAGGCGTAAATTGTAAGCGTTAATATTTTGTTAAAATTCGCGTTA
AATTTTTGTTAAATCAGCTCATTTTTTAACCAATAGGCCGAAATCGGCAAAATCCCTTATAAATCAAAAG
AATAGACCGAGATAGGGT
[37 nt withheld, positions 5969-6005]
AAAGAACGTGGACTCCAACGTCAAAGG
[49 nt withheld, positions 6033-6081]
T
[91 nt withheld, positions 6083-6173]
G
[124 nt withheld, positions 6175-6298]
CAGGTGGCACTTTTCGGGGAAATGTGCGCGGAACCCCTATTTGTTTATTTTTCTAAATACATTCAAATAT
GTATCCGCTCATGAGACAATAACCCTGATAAATGCTTCAATAATATTGAAAAAGGAAGAGTCCTGAGGCG
GAAAGAACCAGCTGTGGAATGTGTGTCAGTTAGGGTGTGGAAAGTCCCCAGGCTCCCCAGCAGGCAGAAG
TATGCAAAGCATGCATCTCAATTAGTCAGCAACCAGGTGTGGAAAGTCCCCAGGCTCCCCAGCAGGCAGA
AGTATGCAAAGCATGCATCTCAATTAGTCAGCAACCATAGTCCCGCCCCTAACTCCGCCCATCCCGCCCC
TAACTCCGCCCAGTTCCGCCCATTCTCCGCCCCATGGCTGACTAATTTTTTTTATTTATGCAGAGGCCGA
GGCCGCCTCGGCCTCTGAGCTATTCCAGAAGTAGTGAGGAGGCTTTTTTGGAGGCCTAGGCTTTTGCAAA
GATCGATCAAGAGACAGGATGAGGATCGTTTCGCATGATTGAACAAGATGGATTGCACGCAGGTTCTCCG
GCCGCTTGGGTGGAGAGGCTATTCGGCTATGACTGGGCACAACAGACAATCGGCTGCTCTGATGCCGCCG
TGTTCCGGCTGTCAGCGCAGGGGCGCCCGGTTCTTTTTGTCAAGACCGACCTGTCCGGTGCCCTGAATGA
ACTGCAAGACGAGGCAGCGCGGCTATCGTGGCTGGCCACGACGGGCGTTCCTTGCGCAGCTGTGCTCGAC
GTTGTCACTGAAGCGGGAAGGGACTGGCTGCTATTGGGCGAAGTGCCGGGGCAGGATCTCCTGTCATCTC
ACCTTGCTCCTGCCGAGAAAGTATCCATCATGGCTGATGCAATGCGGCGGCTGCATACGCTTGATCCGGC
TACCTGCCCATTCGACCACCAAGCGAAACATCGCATCGAGCGAGCACGTACTCGGATGGAAGCCGGTCTT
GTCGATCAGGATGATCTGGACGAAGAGCATCAGGGGCTCGCGCCAGCCGAACTGTTCGCCAGGCTCAAGG
CGAGCATGCCCGACGGCGAGGATCTCGTCGTGACCCATGGCGATGCCTGCTTGCCGAATATCATGGTGGA
AAATGGCCGCTTTTCTGGATTCATCGACTGTGGCCGGCTGGGTGTGGCGGACCGCTATCAGGACATAGCG
TTGGCTACCCGTGATATTGCTGAAGAGCTTGGCGGCGAATGGGCTGACCGCTTCCTCGTGCTTTACGGTA
TCGCCGCTCCCGATTCGCAGCGCATCGCCTTCTATCGCCTTCTTGACGAGTTCTTCTGAGCGGGACTCTG
GGGTTCGAAATGACCGACCAAGCGACGCCCAACCTGCCATCACGAGATTTCGATTCCACCGCCGCCTTCT
ATGAAAGGTTGGGCTTCGGAATCGTTTTCCGGGACGCCGGCTGGATGATCCTCCAGCGCGGGGATCTCAT
GCTGGAGTTCTTCGCCCACCCTAGGGGGAGGCTAACTGAAACACGGAAGGAGACAATACCGGAAGGAACC
CGCGCTATGACGGCAATAAAAAGACAGAATAAAACGCACGGTGTTGGGTCGTTTGTTCATAAACGCGGGG
TTCGGTCCCAGGGCTGGCACTCTGTCGATACCCCACCGAGACCCCATTGGGGCCAATACGCCCGCGTTTC
TTCCTTTTCCCCACCCCACCCCCCAAGTTCGGGTGAAGGCCCAGGGCTCGCAGCCAACGTCGGGGCGGCA
GGCCCTGCCATAGCCTCAGGTTACTCATATATACTTTAGATTGATTTAAAACTTCATTTTTAATTTAAAA
GGATCTAGGTGAAGATCCTTTTTGATAATCTCATGACCAAAATCCCTTAACGTGAGTTTTCGTTCCACTG
AGCGTCAGACCCCGTAGAAAAGATCAAAGGATCTTCTTGAGATCCTTTTTTTCTGCGCGTAATCTGCTGC
TTGCAAACAAAAAAACCACCGCTACCAGCGGTGGTTTGTTTGCCGGATCAAGAGCTACCAACTCTTTTTC
CGAAGGTAACTGGCTTCAGCAGAGCGCAGATACCAAATACTGTTCTTCTAGTGTAGCCGTAGTTAGGCCA
CCACTTCAAGAACTCTGTAGCACCGCCTACATACCTCGCTCTGCTAATCCTGTTACCAGTGGCTGCTGCC
AGTGGCGATAAGTCGTGTCTTACCGGGTTGGACTCAAGACGATAGTTACCGGATAAGGCGCAGCGGTCGG
GCTGAACGGGGGGTTCGTGCACACAGCCCAGCTTGGAGCGAACGACCTACACCGAACTGAGATACCTACA
GCGTGAGCTATGAGAAAGCGCCACGCTTCCCGAAGGGAGAAAGGCGGACAGGTATCCGGTAAGCGGCAGG
GTCGGAACAGGAGAGCGCACGAGGGAGCTTCCAGGGGGAAACGCCTGGTATCTTTATAGTCCTGTCGGGT
TTCGCCACCTCTGACTTGAGCGTCGATTTTTGTGATGCTCGTCAGGGGGGCGGAGCCTATGGAAAAACGC
CAGCAACGCGGCCTTTTTACGGTTCCTGGCCTTTTGCTGGCCTTTTGCTCACATGTTCTTTCCTGCGTTA
TCCCCTGATTCTGTGGATAACCGTATTACCGCCATGCAT
Features (pLannotate 1.2.2; 14 found; start..end, strand, type, name):
     61..364     +  enhancer       CMV enhancer: human cytomegalovirus immediate early enhancer
    365..568     +  promoter       CMV promoter: human cytomegalovirus (CMV) immediate early promoter
    601..4857    +  CDS            SMG6: EST1A_HUMAN - Also known as C17orf31, EST1A, KIAA0732. Experimental evidence at protein level: Swiss-Prot protein existence level 1. Plays a role in nonsense-mediated mRNA decay (PubMed:18974281, PubMed:19060897, PubMed:20930030, PubMed:17053788). Is thought to provide a link to the mRNA degradation machinery as it has endonuclease activity required to initiate NMD, and to serve as an adapter for UPF1 to protein phosphatase 2A (PP2A), thereby triggering UPF1 dephosphorylation (PubMed:18974281, PubMed:19060897, PubMed:20930030, PubMed:17053788). Degrades single-stranded RNA (ssRNA), but not ssD
   4873..5592    +  CDS            EYFP: enhanced YFP mammalian codon-optimized
   5609..5692    +  CDS            large T antigen (fragment): large T antigen from SV40 (simian virus 40)
   5715..5836    +  polyA_signal   SV40 poly(A) signal: SV40 polyadenylation signal
   5870..6298    -  rep_origin     f1 ori (sequence partly withheld): f1 bacteriophage origin of replication; arrow indicates direction of (+) strand synthesis
   6325..6429    +  promoter       AmpR promoter: bla
   6431..6788    +  promoter       SV40 promoter: SV40 enhancer and early promoter
   6823..7617    +  CDS            NeoR/KanR: aminoglycoside phosphotransferase from Tn5; aph(3')-II (or nptII); confers resistance to neomycin, kanamycin, and G418 (Geneticin®)
   7638..7790    +  CDS            ble (fragment): BLE_KLEPN - Experimental evidence at protein level: Swiss-Prot protein existence level 1. Binding protein with a strong affinity to the bleomycin family of antibiotics. Binds to CL990; an antimitotic-antibiotic compound. From Klebsiella pneumoniae.
   7849..7896    +  polyA_signal   HSV TK poly(A) signal: herpes simplex virus thymidine kinase polyadenylation signal (Cole and Stacy, 1985)
   7987..8003    -  polyA_signal   bGH poly(A) signal (fragment): bovine growth hormone polyadenylation signal
   8225..8813    +  rep_origin     ori: high-copy-number ColE1/pMB1/pBR322/pUC origin of replication
