[The description below was written by a language model from this plasmid's Addgene catalogue record and pLannotate feature annotations shown in this document.]
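Description:
pEYFP-N1-HsSmg6_H is a mammalian expression plasmid of about 8.9 kb that produces human SMG6 (also called EST1A) fused at its C-terminus to enhanced yellow fluorescent protein. The catalogue entry lists the backbone as unknown, but the name and the feature layout are consistent with an EYFP-N1-type vector. The human cytomegalovirus immediate early enhancer and promoter drive the SMG6 coding sequence. This is followed closely on the same strand by the mammalian codon-optimised EYFP coding sequence, and the transcript ends at an SV40 polyadenylation signal. The record notes that the insert differs from the NCBI reference transcript by two silent changes (T594C, A699G) and two amino-acid substitutions (R291P, N341T).

In bacteria the plasmid is maintained by a high-copy ColE1/pUC-type origin and selected with kanamycin. The Tn5 aminoglycoside phosphotransferase (NeoR/KanR) gene lies downstream of both a bacterial bla promoter and the SV40 enhancer/early promoter, and it ends with an HSV TK polyadenylation signal. The same marker can therefore confer G418 resistance in transfected mammalian cells. An f1 origin is also present, which allows single-stranded DNA production. The short large T antigen, ble and bGH poly(A) fragments in the annotation appear to be partial matches within backbone sequence rather than functional elements.

SMG6 is a nonsense-mediated mRNA decay factor with endonuclease activity, and it is thought to link UPF1 to protein phosphatase 2A. The stated purpose is mammalian expression of HsSmg6. The fluorescent fusion would suit visualising the protein's subcellular localisation in studies of mRNA surveillance and decay, although the record does not describe specific experiments.
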