Addgene plasmid #146475: pEYFP-N1-HsSmg6_H
Purpose: Mammalian Expression of HsSmg6
Depositing lab: Elisa Izaurralde. Depositing organization: Max Planck Institute for Developmental Biology. Publication: SMG7 acts as a molecular link between mRNA surveillance and mRNA decay. Unterholzner L, Izaurralde E. Mol Cell. 2004 Nov 19. 16(4):587-96. 10.1016/j.molcel.2004.10.013 PubMed 15546618.
Backbone
  Vector backbone: Unknown
  Vector type: Mammalian Expression
Growth in bacteria
  Bacterial resistance: Kanamycin, 50 μg/mL
  Growth temperature: 37°C
  Growth strain: DH5alpha
  Copy number: High Copy
Gene/Insert
  Gene/Insert name: HsSmg6
  Species: H. sapiens (human)
  Mutation: two silent mutations T594C, A699G and two non silent mutation R291P, N341T compared to the sequence given by NCBI: NM_017575.4
  Entrez Gene: SMG6 (a.k.a. C17orf31, EST1A, SMG-6, hSMG5/7a)
  Cloning method: Unknown
Terms and licenses: Academic/Nonprofit Terms; Industry Terms: Not Available to Industry
Depositor comments: Plasmids from this collection were made available to the research community and donated after the lab closed. Please note that the sequence provided by the depositing laboratory may be theoretical/predicted or based on Sanger sequencing results. There may be discrepancies between sequencing results obtained by Addgene and the depositor sequence. If an Addgene verified sequence is not available, please contact before placing your order to request that our lab fully sequence the plasmid.
How to cite: pEYFP-N1-HsSmg6_H was a gift from Elisa Izaurralde (Addgene plasmid # 146475 ; http://n2t.net/addgene:146475 ; RRID:Addgene_146475)
